Addgene plasmid #227152: pCS2+8-aex-5-flag-tev-halo-his
Purpose: For T-REX experiments of aex-5.
Depositing lab: Yimon Aye. Depositing organization: Swiss Federal Institute of Technology (EPFL). Publication: Organ-specific electrophile responsivity mapping in live C. elegans. Liu J, Kulkarni A, Gao YQ, Urul DA, Hamelin R, Novotny BA, Long MJC, Aye Y. Cell. 2024 Dec 26;187(26):7450-7469.e29. doi: 10.1016/j.cell.2024.10.014. Epub 2024 Nov 5. PubMed 39504959.
Backbone
  Vector backbone: pCS2+8
  Backbone size w/o insert (bp): 4134
  Total vector size (bp): 6746
  Vector type: Mammalian Expression
Growth in bacteria
  Bacterial resistance: Ampicillin, 100 μg/mL
  Growth temperature: 37°C
  Growth strain: DH5alpha
  Copy number: High Copy
Gene/Insert
  Gene/Insert name: aex-5 (alt names: F32A7.6; kpc-5)
  Species: C. elegans (nematode)
  GenBank ID: NM_061193.6
  Entrez Gene: aex-5 (a.k.a. CELE_F32A7.6)
  Promoter: CMV and SP6
  Tag / fusion protein: Flag (C terminal on insert); HaloTag (C terminal on insert); His6 (C terminal on insert)
  Cloning method: Ligation Independent Cloning
  Sequencing primers: 5′ CMV forward or SP6 forward; 3′ M13 reverse
Terms and licenses: Academic/Nonprofit Terms; Industry Terms: Not Available to Industry
How to cite: pCS2+8-aex-5-flag-tev-halo-his was a gift from Yimon Aye (Addgene plasmid # 227152 ; http://n2t.net/addgene:227152 ; RRID:Addgene_227152)
