[The description below was written by a language model from this plasmid's Addgene catalogue record and pLannotate feature annotations shown in this document.]
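Description:
pCS2+8-aex-5-flag-tev-halo-his is a mammalian expression plasmid built on the pCS2+8 backbone, carrying the Caenorhabditis elegans gene aex-5 (also listed as F32A7.6 or kpc-5) as a C-terminally tagged fusion. It is maintained in E. coli as a high-copy plasmid through a ColE1/pUC-type origin and selected with ampicillin via the β-lactamase gene. An f1 phage origin and remnants of the lac region (lac promoter and operator, plus lacZα and lacI fragments) are also present as backbone features. The catalogue gives a total size of about 6.7 kb, which agrees closely with the sequenced record.

The aex-5 coding sequence lies downstream of the simian CMV IE94 enhancer/promoter, which drives expression in transfected mammalian cells. An SP6 promoter sits immediately upstream of the insert and allows in vitro transcription of the same open reading frame. According to the catalogue and the construct name, the insert is followed by a Flag epitope, a TEV protease cleavage site, HaloTag and a His6 tag. The feature table annotates HaloTag directly. It also marks a short capTEV-like fragment after HaloTag, which probably corresponds to the His tag region, but it does not call out the Flag or TEV elements individually. An SV40 polyadenylation signal terminates the transcript, and T7 and T3 promoters flank this region on the opposite strand.

HaloTag is a modified dehalogenase that bonds covalently to chloroalkane ligands. The stated purpose is T-REX experiments on aex-5, from a study mapping electrophile responsivity in C. elegans. In this approach, a Halo-anchored probe is used to deliver a reactive electrophile to the fused protein of interest. The Flag and His tags allow detection and enrichment, and TEV cleavage can separate aex-5 from the Halo domain.
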