Features (pLannotate 1.2.2; 17 found; start..end, strand, type, name):
     35..53      +  promoter       SP6 promoter: promoter for bacteriophage SP6 RNA polymerase
    136..1746    +  CDS            aex-5: AEX5_CAEEL - Also known as kpc-3 From Caenorhabditis elegans.
   1810..2700    +  CDS            HaloTag®: modified bacterial dehalogenase that forms covalent bonds with chloroalkane derivatives
   2710..2729    +  CDS            capTEV™ (fragment): composite tag for in vivo biotinylation, TEV protease cleavage, and 6xHis tagging
   2773..2790    -  promoter       T7 promoter (fragment): promoter for bacteriophage T7 RNA polymerase
   2795..2929    -  polyA_signal   SV40 poly(A) signal: SV40 polyadenylation signal
   3042..3060    -  promoter       T3 promoter: promoter for bacteriophage T3 RNA polymerase
   3105..3121    -  protein_bind   lac operator: The lac repressor binds to the lac operator to inhibit transcription in E. coli. This inhibition can be relieved by adding lactose or isopropyl-β-D-thiogalactopyranoside (IPTG). lac repressor encoded by lacI
   3129..3159    -  promoter       lac promoter: promoter for the E. coli lac operon
   3174..3195    -  protein_bind   CAP binding site: CAP binding activates transcription in the presence of cAMP. E. coli catabolite activator protein
   3208..3300    -  CDS            lacI (fragment): lac repressor; lacI; The lac repressor binds to the lac operator to inhibit transcription in E. coli. This inhibition can be relieved by adding lactose or isopropyl-β-D-thiogalactopyranoside (IPTG).
   3483..4071    -  rep_origin     ori: high-copy-number ColE1/pMB1/pBR322/pUC origin of replication
   4242..5102    -  CDS            AmpR: β-lactamase; bla; confers resistance to ampicillin, carbenicillin, and related antibiotics
   5103..5207    -  promoter       AmpR promoter: bla
   5260..5688    -  rep_origin     f1 ori (sequence partly withheld): f1 bacteriophage origin of replication; arrow indicates direction of (+) strand synthesis
   5693..5759    -  CDS            lacZα (fragment): LacZα fragment of β-galactosidase; lacZ fragment
   5766..6743    +  promoter       CMV IE94 promoter: enhancer/promoter region of simian cytomegalovirus major immediate early transcription unit IE94
>Addgene plasmid #227152 | pCS2+8-aex-5-flag-tev-halo-his | addgene full sequence | sequence record 458989 | Addgene NGS Result
CGCCATTCTGCCTGGGGACGTCGGAGCAAGCTTGATTTAGGTGACACTATAGAATACAAGCTACTTGTTC
TTTTTGCAGGATCCACTAGTGGCGCGCCATTAATTAAAGGCCGGCCAGCGATCGCCGGACCCACCATGAA
ATTAATTTTCCTGCTTTTGCTTTTTGGGGTTTCCCCTATTGTTTGTCAAGATTTCGAGGACGGCGTTTTT
CTTGCTAAAATCACAAGTATTGATGAGCACGATGCAAGAAAGATCGGAAGAAGGTTTGGGTTTGAGGCTC
AGTGGAAGCTTCAATCATACACCGATGTGTACGTTGGTCGCCGACTTCGTCGTCGAAAGCGTGGAATTGA
AGATGAGATTGTGGCGGAGATGATGCTAAGTCAACAAGTGCAATTTATTGAAAAACTTCAAGGATTTAGA
AGATACAAAAGAGCACCCATGACAAACAAAGGATATCCTGTTCATGTGTGGAACCTAACACCTTCACTTT
ACATCCGGGAAGCTTGGGAAGATGGGTTCAACGCAAGCCGGGTTACTGTAGCAGTGGTGGATGATGGTGT
TGATATCAAACACGTTGATTTGAAGAGTGCATTCTCTCCGCGCGTTTCCTTTGATTTTGTGCGATTCGGC
GATCTGCCAACACCGAAAAATTCTAAAGAGTTTGAGCATGGAACCCAATGTGCTGGATTGGTAGCAATGG
AAGGACAACAATGCGGCCTTGGTGTAGGTCATGGTGCAACACTGGGTGCTATAAAGCTTTTGGGTCAGGA
CTTCTTGAACGACGCGTTGGAAGGAGATGCCTTGGCATTTCAGAAAGACTTGATTGACATCTACTCAGTC
AGCTGGGGACCCAAAGACGATGGTAAAAGTGCGGAGAAGCCGGCAAAGTTCACAGAAGAAGCTATTAAGA
ATGGAGCATTGCACGGAAGAAATGGAAAAGGAAACATATTTGTGTGGGCGAGTGGTAATGGTGGAGTCAA
TGGGGATAATTGTGCATATGATGGGTATGTTAGCAATGAGTATACGCTGAGCTTTGGAGTCATTGATGCG
AGTGGAGCACCTGCTGCATACGGAGAAGGATGTTCGTCGGTTCTTGCAGCAGTTTCTGGTGGGGATGCAA
TGATTCAAACCACTGGCCTAGAATCCACGTGTTCCTCAATATCCGGATCGTCGGCTTCTGCGGCAATTGC
ATCAGGAATCATTTCATTGGTATTGGATGCTAATCCCACACTATCCCAACGTGACATTCAACACCTCATT
GCTCGCACCTCCAATGCAAGTGCAATCCGTGACGTGGAATTGTATGAAAATTCTGCTGGCCTAAATTTCC
ACCCAAAAGTTGGATTCGGTCTACTGAATGCACAGAAACTCGTGGTAATGGCTGCCACGTGGGAGAATGT
GGCACCTCAAGTGACTTGCGAGAAAATGAATCTAGCGAATGGAATAATCGATAATTCGGATTGTGACGTC
ACAAAAGTAGAACGTGTAATTGTCTCCGGATCTATCATCCATCCACATCGAGGACAAGTTCAAATCAGAT
TGGAATCGCCACGGGGCACAATCTCCGAACTGCTTCCACTTCGTCCCAAAGACACATCGCGAGATCTTCT
CGACTGGAACTTTGTATCCGTCAACTTTTTTGGAGAGAATTCACGTGGTATCTGGAAGTTGCATGTGACA
AGTGAAGAGGATGACGTGGATTTCAGAGTTGAGATGAAAATGTTCAAAGTGGTGGGAACAATGTCATCAG
GGGATTATAAAGACGATGACGACAAGTCAGGGGAAAACTTGTATTTCCAGGGCTCAGGGATGGCAGAAAT
CGGTACTGGCTTTCCATTCGACCCCCATTATGTGGAAGTCCTGGGCGAGCGCATGCACTACGTCGATGTT
GGTCCGCGCGATGGCACCCCTGTGCTGTTCCTGCACGGTAACCCGACCTCCTCCTACGTGTGGCGCAACA
TCATCCCGCATGTTGCACCGACCCATCGCTGCATTGCTCCAGACCTGATCGGTATGGGCAAATCCGACAA
ACCAGACCTGGGTTATTTCTTCGACGACCACGTCCGCTTCATGGATGCCTTCATCGAAGCCCTGGGTCTG
GAAGAGGTCGTCCTGGTCATTCACGACTGGGGCTCCGCTCTGGGTTTCCACTGGGCCAAGCGCAATCCAG
AGCGCGTCAAAGGTATTGCATTTATGGAGTTCATCCGCCCTATCCCGACCTGGGACGAATGGCCAGAATT
TGCCCGCGAGACCTTCCAGGCCTTCCGCACCACCGACGTCGGCCGCAAGCTGATCATCGATCAGAACGTT
TTTATCGAGGGTACGCTGCCGATGGGTGTCGTCCGCCCGCTGACTGAAGTCGAGATGGACCATTACCGCG
AGCCGTTCCTGAATCCTGTTGACCGCGAGCCACTGTGGCGCTTCCCAAACGAGCTGCCAATCGCCGGTGA
GCCAGCGAACATCGTCGCGCTGGTCGAAGAATACATGGACTGGCTGCACCAGTCCCCTGTCCCGAAGCTG
CTGTTCTGGGGCACCCCAGGCGTTCTGATCCCACCGGCCGAAGCCGCTCGCCTGGCCAAAAGCCTGCCTA
ACTGCAAGGCTGTGGACATCGGCCCGGGTCTGAATCTGCTGCAAGAAGACAACCCGGACCTGATCGGCAG
CGAGATCGCGCGCTGGCTGTCGACGCTCGAGATTTCCGGCGGCAGCAGCCATCATCATCATCATCATGGG
TCAGGGTAATAATCGAATTCAAGGCCTCTCGAGCCTCTAGAACTATAGTGAGTCGTATTACGTAGATCCA
GACATGATAAGATACATTGATGAGTTTGGACAAACCACAACTAGAATGCAGTGAAAAAAATGCTTTATTT
GTGAAATTTGTGATGCTATTGCTTTATTTGTAACCATTATAAGCTGCAATAAACAAGTTAACAACAACAA
TTGCATTCATTTTATGTTTCAGGTTCAGGGGGAGGTGTGGGAGGTTTTTTAATTCGCGGCCGCGGCGCCA
ATGCATTGGGCCCGGTACCCAGCTTTTGTTCCCTTTAGTGAGGGTTAATTGCGCGCTTGGCGTAATCATG
GTCATAGCTGTTTCCTGTGTGAAATTGTTATCCGCTCACAATTCCACACAACATACGAGCCGGGAGCATA
AAGTGTAAAGCCTGGGGTGCCTAATGAGTGAGCTAACTCACATTAATTGCGTTGCGCTCACTGCCCGCTT
TCCAGTCGGGAAACCTGTCGTGCCAGCTGCATTAATGAATCGGCCAACGCGCGGGGAGAGGCGGTTTGCG
TATTGGGCGCTCTTCCGCTTCCTCGCTCACTGACTCGCTGCGCTCGGTCGTTCGGCTGCGGCGAGCGGTA
TCAGCTCACTCAAAGGCGGTAATACGGTTATCCACAGAATCAGGGGATAACGCAGGAAAGAACATGTGAG
CAAAAGGCCAGCAAAAGGCCAGGAACCGTAAAAAGGCCGCGTTGCTGGCGTTTTTCCATAGGCTCCGCCC
CCCTGACGAGCATCACAAAAATCGACGCTCAAGTCAGAGGTGGCGAAACCCGACAGGACTATAAAGATAC
CAGGCGTTTCCCCCTGGAAGCTCCCTCGTGCGCTCTCCTGTTCCGACCCTGCCGCTTACCGGATACCTGT
CCGCCTTTCTCCCTTCGGGAAGCGTGGCGCTTTCTCATAGCTCACGCTGTAGGTATCTCAGTTCGGTGTA
GGTCGTTCGCTCCAAGCTGGGCTGTGTGCACGAACCCCCCGTTCAGCCCGACCGCTGCGCCTTATCCGGT
AACTATCGTCTTGAGTCCAACCCGGTAAGACACGACTTATCGCCACTGGCAGCAGCCACTGGTAACAGGA
TTAGCAGAGCGAGGTATGTAGGCGGTGCTACAGAGTTCTTGAAGTGGTGGCCTAACTACGGCTACACTAG
AAGAACAGTATTTGGTATCTGCGCTCTGCTGAAGCCAGTTACCTTCGGAAAAAGAGTTGGTAGCTCTTGA
TCCGGCAAACAAACCACCGCTGGTAGCGGTGGTTTTTTTGTTTGCAAGCAGCAGATTACGCGCAGAAAAA
AAGGATCTCAAGAAGATCCTTTGATCTTTTCTACGGGGTCTGACGCTCAGTGGAACGAAAACTCACGTTA
AGGGATTTTGGTCATGAGATTATCAAAAAGGATCTTCACCTAGATCCTTTTAAATTAAAAATGAAGTTTT
AAATCAATCTAAAGTATATATGAGTAAACTTGGTCTGACAGTTACCAATGCTTAATCAGTGAGGCACCTA
TCTCAGCGATCTGTCTATTTCGTTCATCCATAGTTGCCTGACTCCCCGTCGTGTAGATAACTACGATACG
GGAGGGCTTACCATCTGGCCCCAGTGCTGCAATGATACCGCGAGACCCACGCTCACCGGCTCCAGATTTA
TCAGCAATAAACCAGCCAGCCGGAAGGGCCGAGCGCAGAAGTGGTCCTGCAACTTTATCCGCCTCCATCC
AGTCTATTAATTGTTGCCGGGAAGCTAGAGTAAGTAGTTCGCCAGTTAATAGTTTGCGCAACGTTGTTGC
CATTGCTACAGGCATCGTGGTGTCACGCTCGTCGTTTGGTATGGCTTCATTCAGCTCCGGTTCCCAACGA
TCAAGGCGAGTTACATGATCCCCCATGTTGTGCAAAAAAGCGGTTAGCTCCTTCGGTCCTCCGATCGTTG
TCAGAAGTAAGTTGGCCGCAGTGTTATCACTCATGGTTATGGCAGCACTGCATAATTCTCTTACTGTCAT
GCCATCCGTAAGATGCTTTTCTGTGACTGGTGAGTACTCAACCAAGTCATTCTGAGAATAGTGTATGCGG
CGACCGAGTTGCTCTTGCCCGGCGTCAATACGGGATAATACCGCGCCACATAGCAGAACTTTAAAAGTGC
TCATCATTGGAAAACGTTCTTCGGGGCGAAAACTCTCAAGGATCTTACCGCTGTTGAGATCCAGTTCGAT
GTAACCCACTCGTGCACCCAACTGATCTTCAGCATCTTTTACTTTCACCAGCGTTTCTGGGTGAGCAAAA
ACAGGAAGGCAAAATGCCGCAAAAAAGGGAATAAGGGCGACACGGAAATGTTGAATACTCATACTCTTCC
TTTTTCAATATTATTGAAGCATTTATCAGGGTTATTGTCTCATGAGCGGATACATATTTGAATGTATTTA
GAAAAATAAACAAATAGGGGTTCCGCGCACATTTCCCCGAAAAGTGCCACCTAAATTGTAAGCGTTAATA
TTTTGTTAAAATTCGCGTTAAATTTTTGTTAAATCAGCTCATTTTTTAACCAATAGGCCGAAATCGGCAA
AATCCCTTATAAATCAAAAGAATAGACCGAGATAGGGT
[37 nt withheld, positions 5359-5395]
AAAGAACGTGGACTCCAACGTCAAAGG
[49 nt withheld, positions 5423-5471]
T
[91 nt withheld, positions 5473-5563]
G
[124 nt withheld, positions 5565-5688]
CCCATTCGCCATTCAGGCTGCGCAACTGTTGGGAAGGGCGATCGGTGCGGGCCTCTTCGCTATTACGCCA
GTCGACCGCCAATTCAATATGGCGTATATGGACTCATGCCAATTCAATATGGTGGATCTGGACCTGTGCC
AATTCAATATGGCGTATATGGACTCGTGCCAATTCAATATGGTGGATCTGGACCCCAGCCAATTCAATAT
GGCGGACTTGGCACCATGCCAATTCAATATGGCGGACCTGGCACTGTGCCAACTGGGGAGGGGTCTACTT
GGCACGGTGCCAAGTTTGAGGAGGGGTCTTGGCCCTGTGCCAAGTCCGCCATATTGAATTGGCATGGTGC
CAATAATGGCGGCCATATTGGCTATATGCCAGGATCAATATATAGGCAATATCCAATATGGCCCTATGCC
AATATGGCTATTGGCCAGGTTCAATACTATGTATTGGCCCTATGCCATATAGTATTCCATATATGGGTTT
TCCTATTGACGTAGATAGCCCCTCCCAATGGGCGGTCCCATATACCATATATGGGGCTTCCTAATACCGC
CCATAGCCACTCCCCCATTGACGTCAATGGTCTCTATATATGGTCTTTCCTATTGACGTCATATGGGCGG
TCCTATTGACGTATATGGCGCCTCCCCCATTGACGTCAATTACGGTAAATGGCCCGCCTGGCTCAATGCC
CATTGACGTCAATAGGACCACCCACCATTGACGTCAATGGGATGGCTCATTGCCCATTCATATCCGTTCT
CACGCCCCCTATTGACGTCAATGACGGTAAATGGCCCACTTGGCAGTACATCAATATCTATTAATAGTAA
CTTGGCAAGTACATTACTATTGGAAGTACGCCAGGGTACATTGGCAGTACTCCCATTGACGTCAATGGCG
GTAAATGGCCCGCGATGGCTGCCAAGTACATCCCCATTGACGTCAATGGGGAGGGGCAATGACGCAAATG
GGCGTTCCATTGACGTAAATGGGCGGTAGGCGTGCCTAATGGGAGGTCTATATAAGCAATGCTCGTTTAG
GGAAC
